>Addgene plasmid #201578 | pCMV6-AN-DDK_F354A RAD23A | addgene full sequence | sequence record 395066 | Addgene NGS Result
AACAAAATATTAACGCTTACAATTTCCATTCGCCATTCAGGCTGCGCAACTGTTGGGAAGGGCGATCGGT
GCGGGCCTCTTCGCTATTACGCCAGCTGGCGAAAGGGGGATGTGCTGCAAGGCGATTAAGTTGGGTAACG
CCAGGGTTTTCCCAGTCACGACGTTGTAAAACGACGGCCAGTGCCAAGCTGATCTATACATTGAATCAAT
ATTGGCAATTAGCCATATTAGTCATTGGTTATATAGCATAAATCAATATTGGCTATTGGCCATTGCATAC
GTTGTATCTATATCATAATATGTACATTTATATTGGCTCATGTCCAATATGACCGCCATGTTGACATTGA
TTATTGACTAGTTATTAATAGTAATCAATTACGGGGTCATTAGTTCATAGCCCATATATGGAGTTCCGCG
TTACATAACTTACGGTAAATGGCCCGCCTGGCTGACCGCCCAACGACCCCCGCCCATTGACGTCAATAAT
GACGTATGTTCCCATAGTAACGCCAATAGGGACTTTCCATTGACGTCAATGGGTGGAGTATTTACGGTAA
ACTGCCCACTTGGCAGTACATCAAGTGTATCATATGCCAAGTCCGCCCCCTATTGACGTCAATGACGGTA
AATGGCCCGCCTGGCATTATGCCCAGTACATGACCTTACGGGACTTTCCTACTTGGCAGTACATCTACGT
ATTAGTCATCGCTATTACCATGGTGATGCGGTTTTGGCAGTACACCAATGGGCGTGGATAGCGGTTTGAC
TCACGGGGATTTCCAAGTCTCCACCCCATTGACGTCAATGGGAGTTTGTTTTGGCACCAAAATCAACGGG
ACTTTCCAAAATGTCGTAATAACCCCGCCCCGTTGACGCAAATGGGCGGTAGGCGTGTACGGTGGGAGGT
CTATATAAGCAGAGCTCGTTTAGTGAACCGTCAGAATTTTGTAATACGACTCACTATAGGGCGGCCGGGA
ATTCGTCGACTGGATCCGGTACCGAGGAGATCTGCCACCATGGATTACAAGGATGACGACGATAAGGCGA
TCGCCATGGAGCATATGGCCGTCACTATTACCCTGAAGACCCTGCAGCAGCAGACATTCAAGATTCGGAT
GGAACCTGATGAGACAGTCAAAGTCCTGAAAGAGAAGATCGAGGCAGAAAAAGGACGAGACGCATTCCCT
GTCGCAGGACAGAAGCTGATCTACGCTGGGAAAATTCTGTCCGACGATGTGCCAATCAGGGACTATCGCA
TTGATGAGAAGAACTTTGTGGTCGTGATGGTGACTAAGACCAAAGCCGGCCAGGGGACATCTGCTCCCCC
TGAAGCAAGTCCAACTGCCGCTCCCGAGAGCTCCACCTCTTTCCCACCCGCCCCAACATCCGGAATGTCT
CACCCTCCACCCGCAGCCCGCGAAGACAAATCCCCCTCTGAGGAAAGCGCCCCTACCACATCCCCAGAGA
GTGTCTCAGGCAGCGTGCCCTCTAGTGGATCAAGCGGCCGAGAGGAAGATGCTGCATCAACACTGGTGAC
TGGAAGCGAGTACGAAACCATGCTGACAGAGATCATGAGTATGGGCTATGAGCGGGAAAGAGTCGTGGCC
GCTCTGCGAGCCAGCTACAACAATCCCCACCGGGCTGTGGAGTATCTGCTGACTGGGATTCCTGGCAGCC
CCGAGCCTGAACATGGGTCTGTCCAAGAAAGTCAGGTGTCAGAGCAGCCAGCAACCGAGGCAGCAGGAGA
AAACCCACTGGAGTTCCTGAGAGATCAGCCCCAGTTTCAGAACATGAGGCAGGTCATCCAGCAGAATCCA
GCACTGCTGCCTGCTCTGCTGCAGCAGCTGGGCCAGGAAAACCCTCAGCTGCTGCAGCAGATCTCCAGGC
ATCAGGAGCAGTTTATTCAGATGCTGAATGAACCTCCAGGGGAGCTGGCCGACATCTCTGATGTCGAGGG
CGAAGTGGGGGCAATTGGAGAGGAAGCCCCTCAGATGAATTACATCCAGGTGACACCACAGGAGAAGGAA
GCTATTGAACGGCTGAAAGCACTGGGCTTCCCCGAGAGCCTGGTCATCCAGGCCTATTTTGCTTGCGAGA
AGAACGAAAATCTGGCTGCAAACGCCCTGCTGAGCCAGAATTTTGACGATGAGTAAGAATTCGGATCCAC
GCGTGAATCTCTCGAGACGCGTTAAGCGGCCGCACTCGAGGTTTAAACGGCCGGCCGCGGTCATAGCTGT
TTCCTGAACAGATCCCGGGTGGCATCCCTGTGACCCCTCCCCAGTGCCTCTCCTGGCCCTGGAAGTTGCC
ACTCCAGTGCCCACCAGCCTTGTCCTAATAAAATTAAGTTGCATCATTTTGTCTGACTAGGTGTCCTTCT
ATAATATTATGGGGTGGAGGGGGGTGGTATGGAGCAAGGGGCAAGTTGGGAAGACAACCTGTAGGGCCTG
CGGGGTCTATTGGGAACCAAGCTGGAGTGCAGTGGCACAATCTTGGCTCACTGCAATCTCCGCCTCCTGG
GTTCAAGCGATTCTCCTGCCTCAGCCTCCCGAGTTGTTGGGATTCCAGGCATGCATGACCAGGCTCAGCT
AATTTTTGTTTTTTTGGTAGAGACGGGGTTTCACCATATTGGCCAGGCTGGTCTCCAACTCCTAATCTCA
GGTGATCTACCCACCTTGGCCTCCCAAATTGCTGGGATTACAGGCGTGAACCACTGCTCCCTTCCCTGTC
CTTCTGATTTTAAAATAACTATACCAGCAGGAGGACGTCCAGACACAGCATAGGCTACCTGGCCATGCCC
AACCGGTGGGACATTTGAGTTGCTTGCTTGGCACTGTCCTCTCATGCGTTGGGTCCACTCAGTAGATGCC
TGTTGAATTGGGTACGCGGCCAGCTTGGCTGTGGAATGTGTGTCAGTTAGGGTGTGGAAAGTCCCCAGGC
TCCCCAGCAGGCAGAAGTATGCAAAGCATGCATCTCAATTAGTCAGCAACCAGGTGTGGAAAGTCCCCAG
GCTCCCCAGCAGGCAGAAGTATGCAAAGCATGCATCTCAATTAGTCAGCAACCATAGTCCCGCCCCTAAC
TCCGCCCATCCCGCCCCTAACTCCGCCCAGTTCCGCCCATTCTCCGCCCCATGGCTGACTAATTTTTTTT
ATTTATGCAGAGGCCGAGGCCGCCTCGGCCTCTGAGCTATTCCAGAAGTAGTGAGGAGGCTTTTTTGGAG
GCCTAGGCTTTTGCAAAAAGCTCCCGGGAGCTTGTATATCCATTTTCGGATCTGATCAAGAGACAGGATG
AGGATCGTTTCGCATGATTGAACAAGATGGATTGCACGCAGGTTCTCCGGCCGCTTGGGTGGAGAGGCTA
TTCGGCTATGACTGGGCACAACAGACAATCGGCTGCTCTGATGCCGCCGTGTTCCGGCTGTCAGCGCAGG
GGCGCCCGGTTCTTTTTGTCAAGACCGACCTGTCCGGTGCCCTGAATGAACTGCAGGACGAGGCAGCGCG
GCTATCGTGGCTGGCCACGACGGGCGTTCCTTGCGCAGCTGTGCTCGACGTTGTCACTGAAGCGGGAAGG
GACTGGCTGCTATTGGGCGAAGTGCCGGGGCAGGATCTCCTGTCATCTCACCTTGCTCCTGCCGAGAAAG
TATCCATCATGGCTGATGCAATGCGGCGGCTGCATACGCTTGATCCGGCTACCTGCCCATTCGACCACCA
AGCGAAACATCGCATCGAGCGAGCACGTACTCGGATGGAAGCCGGTCTTGTCGATCAGGATGATCTGGAC
GAAGAGCATCAGGGGCTCGCGCCAGCCGAACTGTTCGCCAGGCTCAAGGCGCGCATGCCCGACGGCGAGG
ATCTCGTCGTGACCCATGGCGATGCCTGCTTGCCGAATATCATGGTGGAAAATGGCCGCTTTTCTGGATT
CATCGACTGTGGCCGGCTGGGTGTGGCCGACCGCTATCAGGACATAGCGTTGGCTACCCGTGATATTGCT
GAAGAGCTTGGCGGCGAATGGGCTGACCGCTTCCTCGTGCTTTACGGTATCGCCGCTCCCGATTCGCAGC
GCATCGCCTTCTATCGCCTTCTTGACGAGTTCTTCTGAGCGGGACTCTGGGGTTCGAAATGACCGACCAA
GCGACGCCCAACCTGCCATCACGAGATTTCGATTCCACCGCCGCCTTCTATGAAAGGTTGGGCTTCGGAA
TCGTTTTCCGGGACGCCGGCTGGATGATCCTCCAGCGCGGGGATCTCATGCTGGAGTTCTTCGCCCACCC
CAACTTGTTTATTGCAGCTTATAATGGTTACAAATAAAGCAATAGCATCACAAATTTCACAAATAAAGCA
TTTTTTTCACTGCATTCTAGTTGTGGTTTGTCCAAACTCATCAATGTATCTTATCATGTCTGTATACCGT
CGACCTCTAGCTAGAGCTTGGCGTAATCATGGTCATAGCTGTTTCCTGTGTGAAATTGTTATCCGCTCAC
AATTCCACACAACATACGAGCCGGAAGCATAAAGTGTAAAGCCTGGGGTGCCTAATGAGTGAGCTAACTC
ACATTAATTGCGTTGCGCTCACTGCCCGCTTTCCAGTCGGGAAACCTGTCGTGCCAGCTGCATTAATGAA
TCGGCCAACGCGCGGGGAGAGGCGGTTTGCGTATTGGGCGCTCTTCCGCTTCCTCGCTCACTGACTCGCT
GCGCTCGGTCGTTCGGCTGCGGCGAGCGGTATCAGCTCACTCAAAGGCGGTAATACGGTTATCCACAGAA
TCAGGGGATAACGCAGGAAAGAACATGTGAGCAAAAGGCCAGCAAAAGGCCAGGAACCGTAAAAAGGCCG
CGTTGCTGGCGTTTTTCCATAGGCTCCGCCCCCCTGACGAGCATCACAAAAATCGACGCTCAAGTCAGAG
GTGGCGAAACCCGACAGGACTATAAAGATACCAGGCGTTTCCCCCTGGAAGCTCCCTCGTGCGCTCTCCT
GTTCCGACCCTGCCGCTTACCGGATACCTGTCCGCCTTTCTCCCTTCGGGAAGCGTGGCGCTTTCTCATA
GCTCACGCTGTAGGTATCTCAGTTCGGTGTAGGTCGTTCGCTCCAAGCTGGGCTGTGTGCACGAACCCCC
CGTTCAGCCCGACCGCTGCGCCTTATCCGGTAACTATCGTCTTGAGTCCAACCCGGTAAGACACGACTTA
TCGCCACTGGCAGCAGCCACTGGTAACAGGATTAGCAGAGCGAGGTATGTAGGCGGTGCTACAGAGTTCT
TGAAGTGGTGGCCTAACTACGGCTACACTAGAAGAACAGTATTTGGTATCTGCGCTCTGCTGAAGCCAGT
TACCTTCGGAAAAAGAGTTGGTAGCTCTTGATCCGGCAAACAAACCACCGCTGGTAGCGGTGGTTTTTTT
GTTTGCAAGCAGCAGATTACGCGCAGAAAAAAAGGATCTCAAGAAGATCCTTTGATCTTTTCTACGGGGT
CTGACGCTCAGTGGAACGAAAACTCACGTTAAGGGATTTTGGTCATGAGATTATCAAAAAGGATCTTCAC
CTAGATCCTTTTAAATTAAAAATGAAGTTTTAAATCAATCTAAAGTATATATGAGTAAACTTGGTCTGAC
AGTTACCAATGCTTAATCAGTGAGGCACCTATCTCAGCGATCTGTCTATTTCGTTCATCCATAGTTGCCT
GACTCCCCGTCGTGTAGATAACTACGATACGGGAGGGCTTACCATCTGGCCCCAGTGCTGCAATGATACC
GCGAGACCCACGCTCACCGGCTCCAGATTTATCAGCAATAAACCAGCCAGCCGGAAGGGCCGAGCGCAGA
AGTGGTCCTGCAACTTTATCCGCCTCCATCCAGTCTATTAATTGTTGCCGGGAAGCTAGAGTAAGTAGTT
CGCCAGTTAATAGTTTGCGCAACGTTGTTGCCATTGCTACAGGCATCGTGGTGTCACGCTCGTCGTTTGG
TATGGCTTCATTCAGCTCCGGTTCCCAACGATCAAGGCGAGTTACATGATCCCCCATGTTGTGCAAAAAA
GCGGTTAGCTCCTTCGGTCCTCCGATCGTTGTCAGAAGTAAGTTGGCCGCAGTGTTATCACTCATGGTTA
TGGCAGCACTGCATAATTCTCTTACTGTCATGCCATCCGTAAGATGCTTTTCTGTGACTGGTGAGTACTC
AACCAAGTCATTCTGAGAATAGTGTATGCGGCGACCGAGTTGCTCTTGCCCGGCGTCAATACGGGATAAT
ACCGCGCCACATAGCAGAACTTTAAAAGTGCTCATCATTGGAAAACGTTCTTCGGGGCGAAAACTCTCAA
GGATCTTACCGCTGTTGAGATCCAGTTCGATGTAACCCACTCGTGCACCCAACTGATCTTCAGCATCTTT
TACTTTCACCAGCGTTTCTGGGTGAGCAAAAACAGGAAGGCAAAATGCCGCAAAAAAGGGAATAAGGGCG
ACACGGAAATGTTGAATACTCATACTCTTCCTTTTTCAATATTATTGAAGCATTTATCAGGGTTATTGTC
TCATGAGCGGATACATATTTGAATGTATTTAGAAAAATAAACAAATAGGGGTTCCGCGCACATTTCCCCG
AAAAGTGCCACCTG
[124 nt withheld, positions 6595-6718]
C
[91 nt withheld, positions 6720-6810]
A
[49 nt withheld, positions 6812-6860]
CCTTTGACGTTGGAGTCCACGTTCTTT
[37 nt withheld, positions 6888-6924]
ACCCTATCTCGGTCTATTCTTTTGATTTATAAGGGATTTTGCCGATTTCGGCCTATTGGTTAAAAAATGA
GCTGATTTAACAAAAATTTAACGCGAATTTT
Features (pLannotate 1.2.2; 20 found; start..end, strand, type, name):
      1..25      +  rep_origin     M13 ori (fragment): M13 bacteriophage origin of replication; arrow indicates direction of (+) strand synthesis
     29..183     -  CDS            lacZα (fragment): LacZα fragment of β-galactosidase; lacZ fragment
    343..722     +  enhancer       CMV enhancer: human cytomegalovirus immediate early enhancer
    724..923     +  promoter       CMV promoter: human cytomegalovirus (CMV) immediate early promoter
    952..970     +  promoter       T7 promoter: promoter for bacteriophage T7 RNA polymerase
   1023..1047    +  CDS            3xFLAG (fragment): three tandem FLAG® epitope tags
   1065..2153    +  CDS            RAD23A: RD23A_HUMAN - Experimental evidence at protein level: Swiss-Prot protein existence level 1. (Microbial infection) Involved in Vpr-dependent replication of HIV-1 in non-proliferating cells and primary macrophages. Required for the association of HIV-1 Vpr with the host proteasome. From Homo sapiens (Human).
   2257..2879    +  polyA_signal   hGH poly(A) signal: human growth hormone polyadenylation signal
   2908..3237    +  promoter       SV40 promoter: SV40 enhancer and early promoter
   3304..4095    +  CDS            neo: KKA2_KLEPN - Also known as kan, nptII. Experimental evidence at protein level: Swiss-Prot protein existence level 1. Resistance to kanamycin, neomycin, paromomycin, ribostamycin, butirosin and gentamicin B. From Klebsiella pneumoniae.
   4119..4277    +  CDS            ble (fragment): BLE_KLEPN - Experimental evidence at protein level: Swiss-Prot protein existence level 1. Binding protein with a strong affinity to the bleomycin family of antibiotics. Binds to CL990; an antimitotic-antibiotic compound. From Klebsiella pneumoniae.
   4272..4393    +  polyA_signal   SV40 poly(A) signal: SV40 polyadenylation signal
   4466..4482    -  protein_bind   lac operator: The lac repressor binds to the lac operator to inhibit transcription in E. coli. This inhibition can be relieved by adding lactose or isopropyl-β-D-thiogalactopyranoside (IPTG). lac repressor encoded by lacI
   4490..4520    -  promoter       lac promoter: promoter for the E. coli lac operon
   4535..4556    -  protein_bind   CAP binding site: CAP binding activates transcription in the presence of cAMP. E. coli catabolite activator protein
   4569..4661    -  CDS            lacI (fragment): lac repressor; lacI; The lac repressor binds to the lac operator to inhibit transcription in E. coli. This inhibition can be relieved by adding lactose or isopropyl-β-D-thiogalactopyranoside (IPTG).
   4844..5432    -  rep_origin     ori: high-copy-number ColE1/pMB1/pBR322/pUC origin of replication
   5603..6463    -  CDS            AmpR: β-lactamase; bla; confers resistance to ampicillin, carbenicillin, and related antibiotics
   6464..6568    -  promoter       AmpR promoter: bla
   6595..7023    +  rep_origin     f1 ori (sequence partly withheld): f1 bacteriophage origin of replication; arrow indicates direction of (+) strand synthesis
