[The description below was written by a language model from this plasmid's Addgene catalogue record and pLannotate feature annotations shown in this document.]
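Description:
pCMV6-AN-DDK_F354A RAD23A is a mammalian expression plasmid of about 7 kb, built on the commercial pCMV6-AN-DDK backbone, that encodes human RAD23A (UV excision repair protein RAD23 homolog A, also known as HHR23A/HR23A) carrying an F354A substitution within the second ubiquitin-associated domain (UBA2). It is a point-mutant derivative of the corresponding wild-type RAD23A plasmid. In bacteria it replicates from a high-copy ColE1/pUC-type origin and is selected with ampicillin through the β-lactamase gene. An f1 phage origin and remnants of lac/M13 cloning-vector sequence (lacZα, lac promoter and operator, a lacI fragment) are also annotated but appear to be backbone leftovers.

The expression cassette consists of the human cytomegalovirus immediate-early enhancer and promoter, followed by a T7 promoter, a short FLAG (DDK) epitope supplied by the backbone, the RAD23A coding sequence, and a human growth hormone polyadenylation signal. The protein is therefore produced with an N-terminal FLAG tag suitable for detection or immunoprecipitation. The annotation tool scores the tag as a fragment of 3xFLAG, which is consistent with a single FLAG unit. A separate SV40 early promoter drives the neomycin phosphotransferase gene, followed by a residual ble fragment and terminated by an SV40 poly(A) signal, allowing G418 selection of stably transfected mammalian cells.

The record links the construct to work on an interaction between RAD23A/B and Y-family DNA polymerases. The plasmid would serve to compare the UBA2 mutant with wild-type RAD23A in transfected cells, although the record does not state the specific effect of the mutation.
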