Addgene plasmid #201578: pCMV6-AN-DDK_F354A RAD23A
Purpose: Expresses a variant of human RAD23A containing mutation F354A within UBA2. Variant of plasmid pCMV6-AN-DDK_WT RAD23A
Depositing lab: Roger Woodgate. Depositing organization: National Institute of Child Health and Human Development (NICHD). Publication: A novel interaction between RAD23A/B and Y-family DNA polymerases. Ashton NW, Jaiswal N, Cestari Moreno N, Semenova IV, D'Orlando DA, Teatin Latancia M, McIntyre J, Woodgate R, Bezsonova I. J Mol Biol. 2023 Nov 5:168353. doi: 10.1016/j.jmb.2023.168353. PubMed 37935254.
Backbone
  Vector backbone: pCMV6-AN-DDK
  Backbone manufacturer: Origene
  Total vector size (bp): 7022
  Vector type: Mammalian Expression
  Selectable markers: Neomycin (select with G418)
Growth in bacteria
  Bacterial resistance: Ampicillin, 100 μg/mL
  Growth temperature: 37°C
  Growth strain: DH5alpha
  Copy number: High Copy
Gene/Insert
  Gene/Insert name: UV excision repair protein RAD23 homolog A
  Species: H. sapiens (human)
  Mutation: Contains mutation F354A
  Entrez Gene: RAD23A (a.k.a. HHR23A, HR23A)
  Tag / fusion protein: FLAG (N terminal on backbone)
Terms and licenses: Academic/Nonprofit Terms; Industry Terms: Not Available to Industry
How to cite: pCMV6-AN-DDK_F354A RAD23A was a gift from Roger Woodgate (Addgene plasmid # 201578 ; http://n2t.net/addgene:201578 ; RRID:Addgene_201578)
